>Addgene plasmid #227541 | pEPMS1CB0003 | addgene full sequence | sequence record 455195 | Addgene NGS Result
GCAATTGTCTTCTGCACGAAGTGGTTTAAACTATCAGTGTTTGACAGGATATATTGGCGGGTAAACCTAA
GAGAAAAGAGCGTTTATTAGAATAATCGGATATTTAAAAGGGCGTGAAAAGGTTTATCCGTTCGTCCATT
TGTATGTGCATGCCAACCACAGGGTTCCCCAGATCAGGCGCTGGCTGCTGAACCCCCAGCCGGAACTGAC
CCCACAAGGCCCTAGCGTTTGCAATGCACCAGGTCATCATTGACCCAGGCGTGTTCCACCAGGCCGCTGC
CTCGCAACTCTTCGCAGGCTTCGCCGACCTGCTCGCGCCACTTCTTCACGCGGGTGGAATCCGATCCGCA
CATGAGGCGGAAGGTTTCCAGCTTGAGCGGGTACGGCTCCCGGTGCGAGCTGAAATAGTCGAACATCCGT
CGGGCCGTCGGCGACAGCTTGCGGTACTTCTCCCATATGAATTTCGTGTAGTGGTCGCCAGCAAACAGCA
CGACGATTTCCTCGTCGATCAGGACCTGGCAACGGGACGTTTTCTTGCCACGGTCCAGGACGCGGAAGCG
GTGCAGCAGCGACACCGATTCCAGGTGCCCAACGCGGTCGGACGTGAAGCCCATCGCCGTCGCCTGTAGG
CGCGACAGGCATTCCTCGGCCTTCGTGTAATACCGGCCATTGATCGACCAGCCCAGGTCCTGGCAAAGCT
CGTAGAACGTGAAGGTGATCGGCTCGCCGATAGGGGTGCGCTTCGCGTACTCCAACACCTGCTGCCACAC
CAGTTCGTCATCGTCGGCCCGCAGCTCGACGCCGGTGTAGGTGATCTTCACGTCCTTGTTGACGTGGAAA
ATGACCTTGTTTTGCAGCGCCTCGCGCGGGATTTTCTTGTTGCGCGTGGTGAACAGGGCAGAGCGGGCCG
TGTCGTTTGGCATCGCTCGCATCGTGTCCGGCCACGGCGCAATATCGAACAAGGAAAGCTGCATTTCCTT
GATCTGCTGCTTCGTGTGTTTCAGCAACGCGGCCTGCTTGGCCTCGCTGACCTGTTTTGCCAGGTCCTCG
CCGGCGGTTTTTCGCTTCTTGGTCGTCATAGTTCCTCGCGTGTCGATGGTCATCGACTTCGCCAAACCTG
CCGCCTCCTGTTCAAGACGACGCGAACGCTCCACGGCGGCCGATGGCGCGGGCAGGGCAGGGGGAGCCAG
TTGCACGCTGTCGCGCTCGATCTTGGCCGTAGCTTGCTGGACCATCGAGCCGACGGACTGGAAGGTTTCG
CGGGGCGCACGCATGACGGTGCGGCTTGCGATGGTTTCGGCATCCTCGGCGGAAAACCCCGCGTCGATCA
GTTCTTGCCTGTATGCCTTCCGGTCAAACGTCCGATTCATTCACCCTCCTTGCGGGATTGCCCCGACTCA
CGCCGGGGCAATGTGCCCTTATTCCTGATTTGACCCGCCTGGTGCCTTGGTGTCCAGATAATCCACCTTA
TCGGCAATGAAGTCGGTCCCGTAGACCGTCTGGCCGTCCTTCTCGTACTTGGTATTCCGAATCTTGCCCT
GCACGAATACCAGCGACCCCTTGCCCAAATACTTGCCGTGGGCCTCGGCCTGAGAGCCAAAACACTTGAT
GCGGAAGAAGTCGGTGCGCTCCTGCTTGTCGCCGGCATCGTTGCGCCACATCTAGGATCTGCCAGGAACC
GTAAAAAGGCCGCGTTGCTGGCGTTTTTCCATAGGCTCCGCCCCCCTGACGAGCATCACAAAAATCGACG
CTCAAGTCAGAGGTGGCGAAACCCGACAGGACTATAAAGATACCAGGCGTTTCCCCCTGGAAGCTCCCTC
GTGCGCTCTCCTGTTCCGACCCTGCCGCTTACCGGATACCTGTCCGCCTTTCTCCCTTCGGGAAGCGTGG
CGCTTTCTCATAGCTCACGCTGTAGGTATCTCAGTTCGGTGTAGGTCGTTCGCTCCAAGCTGGGCTGTGT
GCACGAACCCCCCGTTCAGCCCGACCGCTGCGCCTTATCCGGTAACTATCGTCTTGAGTCCAACCCGGTA
AGACACGACTTATCGCCACTGGCAGCAGCCACTGGTAACAGGATTAGCAGAGCGAGGTATGTAGGCGGTG
CTACAGAGTTCTTGAAGTGGTGGCCTAACTACGGCTACACTAGAAGAACAGTATTTGGTATCTGCGCTCT
GCTGAAGCCAGTTACCTTCGGAAAAAGAGTTGGTAGCTCTTGATCCGGCAAACAAACCACCGCTGGTAGC
GGTGGTTTTTTTGTTTGCAAGCAGCAGATTACGCGCAGAAAAAAAGGATCTCAAGAAGATCCTTTGATCT
TTTCTACGGGGTCTGACGCTCAGTGGAACGAAAACTCACGTTAAGGGATTTTGGTCATGAGATTATCAAA
AAGGATCTTCACCTAGATCCTTTTAAATTAAAAATGAAGTTTTAAATCAATCTAAAGTATATATGAGTAA
ACTTGGTCTGACAGTTACCAATGCTTAATCAGTGAGGCACCTATCTCAGCGATCTGTCTATTTCGTTCAT
CCATAGTTGCCTGACTCCCCGTCGTGTAGATAACTACGATACGGGAGGGCTTACCATCTGGCCCCAGTGC
TGCAATGATACCGCGAGAACCACGCTCACCGGCTCCAGATTTATCAGCAATAAACCAGCCAGCCGGAAGG
GCCGAGCGCAGAAGTGGTCCTGCAACTTTATCCGCCTCCATCCAGTCTATTAATTGTTGCCGGGAAGCTA
GAGTAAGTAGTTCGCCAGTTAATAGTTTGCGCAACGTTGTTGCCATTGCTACAGGCATCGTGGTGTCACG
CTCGTCGTTTGGTATGGCTTCATTCAGCTCCGGTTCCCAACGATCAAGGCGAGTTACATGATCCCCCATG
TTGTGCAAAAAAGCGGTTAGCTCCTTCGGTCCTCCGATCGTTGTCAGAAGTAAGTTGGCCGCAGTGTTAT
CACTCATGGTTATGGCAGCACTGCATAATTCTCTTACTGTCATGCCATCCGTAAGATGCTTTTCTGTGAC
TGGTGAGTACTCAACCAAGTCATTCTGAGAATAGTGTATGCGGCGACCGAGTTGCTCTTGCCCGGCGTCA
ATACGGGATAATACCGCGCCACATAGCAGAACTTTAAAAGTGCTCATCATTGGAAAACGTTCTTCGGGGC
GAAAACTCTCAAGGATCTTACCGCTGTTGAGATCCAGTTCGATGTAACCCACTCGTGCACCCAACTGATC
TTCAGCATCTTTTACTTTCACCAGCGTTTCTGGGTGAGCAAAAACAGGAAGGCAAAATGCCGCAAAAAAG
GGAATAAGGGCGACACGGAAATGTTGAATACTCATACTCTTCCTTTTTCAATATTATTGAAGCATTTATC
AAGGTTATTGTCTCATGAGCGGATACATATTTGAATGTATTTAGAAAAATAAACAAATAGGGGTTCCGCG
CACGAATTGGCCAGCGCTGCCATTTTTGGGGTGAGGCCGTTCGCGGCCGAGGGGCGCAGCCCCTGGGGGG
ATGGGAGGCCCGCGTTAGCGGGCCGGGAGGGTTCGAGAAGGGGGGGCACCCCCCTTCGGCGTGCGCGGTC
ACGCGCACAGGGCGCAGCCCTGGTTAAAAACAAGGTTTATAAATATTGGTTTAAAAGCAGGTTAAAAGAC
AGGTTAGCGGTGGCCGAAAAACGGGCGGAAACCCTTGCAAATGCTGGATTTTCTGCCTGTGGACAGCCCC
TCAAATGTCAATAGGTGCGCCCCTCATCTGTCAGCACTCTGCCCCTCAAGTGTCAAGGATCGCGCCCCTC
ATCTGTCAGTAGTCGCGCCCCTCAAGTGTCAATACCGCAGGGCACTTATCCCCAGGCTTGTCCACATCAT
CTGTGGGAAACTCGCGTAAAATCAGGCGTTTTCGCCGATTTGCGAGGCTGGCCAGCTCCACGTCGCCGGC
CGAAATCGAGCCTGCCCCTCATCTGTCAACGCCGCGCCGGGTGAGTCGGCCCCTCAAGTGTCAACGTCCG
CCCCTCATCTGTCAGTGAGGGCCAAGTTTTCCGCGAGGTATCCACAACGCCGGCGGCCGCGGTGTCTCGC
ACACGGCTTCGACGGCGTTTCTGGCGCGTTTGCAGGGCCATAGACGGCCGCCAGCCCAGCGGCGAGGGCA
ACCAGCCCGGTGAGCGTCGCAAAGGAGATCCTGATCTGACTGATGGGCTGCCTGTATCGAGTGGTGATTT
TGTGCCGAGCTGCCGGTCGGGGAGCTGTTGGCTGGCTGGTGGCAGGATATATTGTGGTGTAAACAAATTG
ACGCTTAGACAACTTAATAACACATTGCGGACGTTTTTAATGTACTGGGGTGGATGCAGTGGGCCCCACT
CTGTGAAGACAATGCCGAATTCGGATCCGGAGGTCAACATGGTGGAGCACGACACTCTGGTCTACTCCAA
AAATGTCAAAGATACAGTCTCAGAAGATCAAAGGGCTATTGAGACTTTTCAACAAAGGATAATTTCGGGA
AACCTCCTCGGATTCCATTGCCCAGCTATCTGTCACTTCATCGAAAGGACAGTAGAAAAGGAAGGTGGCT
CCTACAAATGCCATCATTGCGATAAAGGAAAGGCTATCATTCAAGATCTCTCTGCCGACAGTGGTCCCAA
AGATGGACCCCCACCCACGAGGAGCATCGTGGAAAAAGAAGAGGTTCCAACCACGTCTACAAAGCAAGTG
GATTGATGTGACATCTCCACTGACGTAAGGGATGACGCACAATCCCACTATCCTTCGCAAGACCCTTCCT
CTATATAAGGAAGTTCATTTCATTTGGAGAGGACACGCTCGAGTATAAGAGCTCATTTTTACAACAATTA
CCAACAACAACAAACAACAAACAACATTACAATTACATTTACAATTATCGATACAATGTGGAAGTTGAAG
ATAGCAGAAGGGAATGATCCTTACTTATTTAGTACCAACAATTTCGTCGGTAGGCAAATTTGGGAATTTG
ATCCCGACGCTGGTACTCCCGAAGAAAAACAAGAAGTTGAAAATGCTCGTCAACATTATAGAAACAATCG
AAAGGAAGATGTTCATCCATGCAGTGATTTGCTTATGCGGATGCAGTTGATCAAAGAGAATGGCATAGAT
CTACTGAGTATTCCACCAGCAAGGTTAGGAGATAATGAGCAAGTAAATTATGAAGCAGTGACGAGATCAG
TGACGAAAGCAGTTCGATTGAACCGTGCGATTCAAGCAAAGGATGGTCACTGGCCTGCAGAAAACGCTGG
CCCTATGTTTTTCACTCCTCCCCTCCTTATTGCTATGTACATCAGTGGAGCCATCGCCACACATTTAACC
AAAGAACACAAGACCGAAATGATACGTTATATCTACAACCATCAAAACGATGATGGAGGGTGGGGATTTT
ATATCGAGGGACACAGTACCATGATCGGGTCTGCTTTGAGCTATGTAGCCCTAAGGTTACTAGGAGAGGG
ACCTCATGATGGAAATGGTGCGGTTGACCGAGCCAGAAAGTGGATAATTGACCATGGTGGTGCAACCTCA
ATTCCCTCATGGGGCAAAACTTATCTATCGGTTCTTGGAGTATATGAATGGGAAGGATGCAATCCACTTC
CACCAGAATTTTGGATTTTCCCTGAAACTTTACCATATCATCCGGCGAAAATGTGGTGCTATTGCCGGAC
AACATACATGCCTATGTCATACTTATATGGGACAAAATTTCATGGTCCGATCACTGATCTTGTTCTACAA
CTTAGACAAGAAATTCATGCGATCCCGTACAATGAGATAAATTGGAATAAACAACGACATAACTGTTGTA
AGGAAGATTTGTATTACCCTCATTCAACGTTGCAAGATCTATTGTGGGATGGACTTCATTACTTAAGTGA
ACCGTTTCTTAAATATTGGCCTTTTAAAAAGCTAAGAGAAAGAGGACTCAAAAGAGCAGTTGAATTAATG
CGATATGGTGCTCAACAAAGCAGATATATGACTATTGGATGTGTTGAAAAGAGCTTGCAAATGATGTGTT
GGTGGGCAGAGAACCCAAATGGGGATGAATTCAAGCACCATCTTGCTAGAGTGCCTGATTATTTGTGGTT
AGCAGAAGATGGAATGAAGATGCAAAGTTTTGGGAGCCAATTATGGGATTGCACACTTGCAACACAAGCA
ATAATAGCTACTGATATGGTTGAAGAATATGGTGATTCACTTAAAAAAGCTCATTTTTATATCAAAGAAT
CTCAAGTTAAACAAAATCCTTCGGGCGATTTTAGTCAAATGTGCAGACAGTTTACTATAGGGTCGTGGAC
TTTTTCTGACCAAGATCATGGTTGGGTTGTCTCAGATTGCACAGCTGAAGCATTAAAGTGTCTTTTGTTA
CTATCCCAAATGCCAGAGGAAATTGTGGGAGAAAAAGCTGATAATGAGCGATTGTATGAAGCTGTTAATG
TTCTTCTTTACTTACAGAGTCCTATTACTGGAGGTTTTGCTATTTGGGAGCCACCTGTCCCGCAACCATA
TTTACAAATGTTGAATCCTTCAGAACTTTTCGCAGATATTGTTGTTGAGAAAGAGCATGTCGAGTGTACA
GCATCAATTATTCAAGCACTTTTAGCCTTCAAACGACTGCACCCAGGGCACAGGGAGAAAGAAATTGAAA
TTTCCGTGGCAAAAGCAGTTACATTTTTGGAGGGAAAACAACAGCATGATGGTTCATGGTATGGTTATTG
GGGAATATGCTTTCTATATGGCACATTCTTTGCTTTAGGAGGCTTAGTTTCTGCTGGAAAAACATATAAT
AACAGTGAAGAAATTCGTAAAGCAGTTAATTTTTTCATTTTGACTCAAAATGAAGAAGGCGGTTGGGGAG
AAAGTATCAAATCTTGCCCTACTGAAGTATACACACCCTTGGATGGAAACCGAACAAACCTAGTTCAAAC
ATCATGGGCTATGCTTGCTCTTATGTTAGGTGGACAGGCTGAAAGAGATCCAACACCTTTGCATAAAGCA
GCAAAGATATTAATTAATGCACAGATGGATAATGGAGATTTTCCTCAACAAGAGATTACTGGAGTTTACA
TGAAGAATTGCATGCTACATTATCCAGAATACAGAAACATCTTCCCACTTTGGGCACTTGGCGAATATCG
CAAACGAGTTTGGGTCAATGGTTCGTAAGTCGACCGGCTGCTAACAAAGCCCGAGCTTCTCTAGCTAGAG
TCGATCGACAAGCTCGAGTTTCTCCATAATAATGTGTGAGTAGTTCCCAGATAAGGGAATTAGGGTTCCT
ATAGGGTTTCGCTCATGTGTTGAGCATATAAGAAACCCTTAGTATGTATTTGTATTTGTAAAATACTTCT
ATCAATAAAATTTCTAATTCCTAAAACCAAAATCCAGTACTAAAATCCAGATCGCT
Features (pLannotate 1.2.2; 14 found; start..end, strand, type, name):
     42..66      +  misc_feature   RB T-DNA repeat: right border repeat from nopaline C58 T-DNA
    178..198     -  CDS            TetR (fragment): tetracycline resistance regulatory protein; tetR
    225..1370    -  CDS            trfA: TRFA_ECOLX - Experimental evidence at protein level: Swiss-Prot protein existence level 1. Also involved in plasmid copy number control, promoting intermolecular coupling of protein bound iterons at oriV, which inhibits replication initiation. From Escherichia coli.
   1706..2294    -  rep_origin     ori: high-copy-number ColE1/pMB1/pBR322/pUC origin of replication
   2465..3325    -  CDS            AmpR: β-lactamase; bla; confers resistance to ampicillin, carbenicillin, and related antibiotics
   3326..3430    -  promoter       AmpR promoter: bla
   3517..4148    -  rep_origin     oriV: incP origin of replication
   4240..4264    +  misc_feature   LB T-DNA repeat: left border repeat from nopaline C58 T-DNA
   4450..4795    +  promoter       CaMV 35S promoter: strong constitutive promoter from cauliflower mosaic virus
   4747..4793    +  promoter       minimal CaMV 35S promoter: minimal 35S promoter from cauliflower mosaic virus
   4824..4877    +  misc_feature   TMV Ω: translational enhancer from the tobacco mosaic virus 5'-leader sequence (Gallie et al., 1988)
   4886..7153    +  CDS            DDS: DADIS_PANGI - Also known as DS
   7177..7194    +  CDS            SET1 (fragment): solubility-enhancement tag derived from T7 phage gene 10B
   7229..7403    +  polyA_signal   CaMV poly(A) signal: cauliflower mosaic virus polyadenylation signal
