[The description below was written by a language model from this plasmid's Addgene catalogue record and pLannotate feature annotations shown in this document.]
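Description:
pEPMS1CB0003 is a Golden Gate/MoClo-style Level 1, Position 1 plant expression construct built in the pICH47732 backbone, a binary-type acceptor whose cargo sits between nopaline C58 left and right T-DNA border repeats. The 7.4 kb plasmid carries two replication systems: a high-copy ColE1/pUC origin for propagation in E. coli, and the broad-host-range incP oriV together with the trfA replication initiator gene, an arrangement that generally allows maintenance in Agrobacterium. Selection in bacteria is through the β-lactamase gene (ampicillin/carbenicillin resistance) under its native promoter. No plant selectable marker is annotated within the T-DNA.

The payload is a single transcription unit assembled by BsaI cloning, with the BsaI sites destroyed in the process. A short CaMV 35S promoter fused to the tobacco mosaic virus Ω 5′ leader, a translational enhancer, drives strong constitutive expression of a coding sequence of about 2.3 kb recorded as CoMAS from Calendula officinalis (pot marigold), followed by the CaMV 35S polyadenylation signal/terminator. Internal BsaI sites in the gene were removed by silent mutation to make it compatible with Golden Gate assembly. The automated annotation labels this open reading frame by similarity to dammarenediol synthase from Panax ginseng, suggesting that it encodes an oxidosqualene cyclase-type triterpene synthase, although the record does not spell out the enzyme's name or product. The short TetR and SET1 fragment hits are probably incidental matches rather than functional elements.

The associated work concerns triterpenoid biosynthesis in Calendula, so the construct is suited to plant expression of this enzyme, either on its own or as the first-position unit in higher-level multigene assemblies for pathway reconstitution.
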