Addgene plasmid #227541: pEPMS1CB0003
Purpose: Level 1 - Position 1 with 35S promoter and terminator for plant expression
Depositing lab: Nicola Patron. Depositing organization: Earlham Institute. Publication: Biosynthesis and bioactivity of anti-inflammatory triterpenoids in Calendula officinalis. Golubova D, Salmon M, Su H, Tansley C, Kaithakottil GG, Linsmith G, Schudoma C, Swarbreck D, O'Connell MA, Patron NJ. Nat Commun. 2025 Jul 28;16(1):6941. doi: 10.1038/s41467-025-62269-w. PubMed 40721615.
Backbone
  Vector backbone: pICH47732
  Vector type: Plant Expression
Growth in bacteria
  Bacterial resistance: Ampicillin, 100 μg/mL
  Growth temperature: 37°C
  Growth strain: DH5alpha
  Copy number: High Copy
Gene/Insert
  Gene/Insert name: 35Sshort_TMV_CoMAS_35S
  Species: Calendula officinalis
  Mutation: BsaI sites removed by silent mutation
  Promoter: 35Sshort_TMV (pICH51277)
  Cloning method: Restriction Enzyme; 5′ cloning site BsaI (destroyed during cloning); 3′ cloning site BsaI (destroyed during cloning)
Terms and licenses: Academic/Nonprofit Terms; Industry Terms: Not Available to Industry
How to cite: pEPMS1CB0003 was a gift from Nicola Patron (Addgene plasmid # 227541 ; http://n2t.net/addgene:227541 ; RRID:Addgene_227541)
